Addgene plasmid #160003: MtPT4-p3
Purpose: Multigene construct containing the betalain pigment biosynthetic genes under the control of the MtPT4 promoter for visualisation of arbuscular mycorrhizal colonisation in Medicago truncatula roots.
Depositing lab: Sam Brockington. Depositing organization: University of Cambridge. Publication: MycoRed: Betalain pigments enable in vivo real-time visualisation of arbuscular mycorrhizal colonisation. Timoneda A, Yunusov T, Quan C, Gavrin A, Brockington SF, Schornack S. PLoS Biol. 2021 Jul 14;19(7):e3001326. doi: 10.1371/journal.pbio.3001326. PubMed 34260583.
Backbone
  Vector backbone: pICSL4723
  Backbone manufacturer: 86173 (Mark Youles)
  Backbone size w/o insert (bp): 4901
  Total vector size (bp): 14730
  Vector type: Plant Expression
  Selectable markers: DSRed
Growth in bacteria
  Bacterial resistance: Kanamycin, 50 μg/mL
  Growth temperature: 37°C
  Growth strain: DH5alpha
  Copy number: High Copy
Gene/Insert 1
  Gene/Insert name: DsRed (reverse orientation)
  Insert size (bp): 678
  Promoter: Arabidopsis thaliana Ubiquitin 10 Promoter (AtUb10 Pro)
  Cloning method: Restriction Enzyme; 5′ cloning site BpiI (destroyed during cloning); 3′ cloning site BpiI (destroyed during cloning)
  Sequencing primers: 5′ DsRed_F: ATGGGGTCATCCAAGAATGTTATC; 3′ DsRed_R: TTAAAGGAACAGATGGTGGCG
Gene/Insert 2
  Gene/Insert name: DODAα1 (alt name: 4,5-DOPA dioxygenase alpha 1)
  Species: Beta vulgaris
  Insert size (bp): 828
  GenBank ID: MH836616
  Promoter: Medicago truncatula Phosphate Transporter 4 Promoter (MtPT4 Pro)
  Cloning method: Restriction Enzyme; 5′ cloning site BpiI (destroyed during cloning); 3′ cloning site BpiI (destroyed during cloning)
  Sequencing primers: 5′ BvDODAα1_F: ATGAAAATGATGAATGGAGAAG; 3′ BvDODAα1_R: CTAGGCTGAAGTGAACTTGTAG
Gene/Insert 3
  Gene/Insert name: CYP76AD1 (alt name: cytochrome P450 76AD1)
  Species: Beta vulgaris
  Insert size (bp): 1494
  GenBank ID: MH836617
  Promoter: Medicago truncatula Phosphate Transporter 4 Promoter (MtPT4 Pro)
  Cloning method: Restriction Enzyme; 5′ cloning site BpiI (destroyed during cloning); 3′ cloning site BpiI (destroyed during cloning)
  Sequencing primers: 5′ BvCYP76AD1_F: ATGGATCATGCAACATTAGCA; 3′ BvCYP76AD1_R: TCAATACCTAGGTATTGGAATAAGTTTTAA
Gene/Insert 4
  Gene/Insert name: cDOPA5GT (alt name: cyclo-DOPA 5-O-glucosyltransferase)
  Species: Mirabilis jalapa
  Insert size (bp): 1503
  GenBank ID: MH836618
  Promoter: Medicago truncatula Phosphate Transporter 4 Promoter (MtPT4 Pro)
  Cloning method: Restriction Enzyme; 5′ cloning site BpiI (destroyed during cloning); 3′ cloning site BpiI (destroyed during cloning)
  Sequencing primers: 5′ MjcDOPA5GT_F: ATGACCGCCATTAAAATG; 3′ MjcDOPA5GT_R: TTATTGAAGAGAAGGTTCCAAC
Terms and licenses: Academic/Nonprofit Terms; Industry Terms: Not Available to Industry
How to cite: MtPT4-p3 was a gift from Sam Brockington (Addgene plasmid # 160003 ; http://n2t.net/addgene:160003 ; RRID:Addgene_160003)
