[The description below was written by a language model from this plasmid's Addgene catalogue record and pLannotate feature annotations shown in this document.]
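Description:
MtPT4-p3 is a multigene plant expression construct assembled in the pICSL4723 binary backbone by BpiI-based cloning, with the sites destroyed during assembly. The backbone carries left and right T-DNA border repeats of the nopaline C58 type, which define the segment transferred into plant cells by Agrobacterium. It also carries a high-copy ColE1/pUC-type origin for propagation in E. coli and the pVS1 replication and stability functions (oriV, RepA, StaA) for maintenance in Agrobacterium. Bacterial selection is by kanamycin through an aphA-3 aminoglycoside phosphotransferase gene driven by the bla promoter.

The T-DNA holds four transcription units. A DsRed cassette in reverse orientation, driven by the Arabidopsis thaliana Ubiquitin 10 promoter and ended by a NOS terminator, serves as a visual fluorescent marker for transformed tissue rather than a chemical selection marker. The other three units encode the betalain pigment pathway: Beta vulgaris DODAα1 (4,5-DOPA dioxygenase, which yields betalamic acid), Beta vulgaris CYP76AD1 (a cytochrome P450), and Mirabilis jalapa cDOPA5GT (cyclo-DOPA 5-O-glucosyltransferase). Each is recorded as being under the Medicago truncatula Phosphate Transporter 4 (MtPT4) promoter. Placing the pathway under this promoter is meant to give visible pigment that reports arbuscular mycorrhizal colonisation in living Medicago truncatula roots.

The automated feature table detects DsRed, DODA and CYP76AD1, a NOS terminator after DODA, and a CaMV poly(A) signal near the right border. It does not annotate the promoters or the cDOPA5GT coding sequence, which presumably lie in the unannotated gaps. The sequenced record is also slightly shorter than the catalogued total size.
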