Features (pLannotate 1.2.2; 14 found; start..end, strand, type, name):
     19..271     -  terminator     NOS terminator: nopaline synthase terminator and poly(A) signal
    287..961     -  CDS            DsRed: DsRed is a basic (constitutively fluorescent) red fluorescent protein published in 1999, derived from Discosoma sp..
   3344..4156    +  CDS            DODA: DODA_BETVU - Experimental evidence at protein level: Swiss-Prot protein existence level 1. Opens the cyclic ring of dihydroxy-phenylalanine (DOPA) between carbons 4 and 5, thus producing an unstable seco-DOPA that rearranges nonenzymatically to betalamic acid. Produces mainly (S)- betalamic acid. From Beta vulgaris (Sugar beet).
   4175..4427    +  terminator     NOS terminator: nopaline synthase terminator and poly(A) signal
   5291..6781    +  CDS            CYP76AD1: C76AD_BETVU - Also known as Bv2g029890_ucyh From Beta vulgaris (Sugar beet).
   9672..9846    +  polyA_signal   CaMV poly(A) signal: cauliflower mosaic virus polyadenylation signal
   9909..9933    +  misc_feature   RB T-DNA repeat: right border repeat from nopaline C58 T-DNA
  10242..10871   +  CDS            pVS1 StaA: stability protein from the Pseudomonas plasmid pVS1 (Heeb et al., 2000)
  11300..12373   +  CDS            pVS1 RepA: replication protein from the Pseudomonas plasmid pVS1 (Heeb et al., 2000)
  12439..12633   +  rep_origin     pVS1 oriV: origin of replication for the Pseudomonas plasmid pVS1 (Heeb et al., 2000)
  12695..12799   +  promoter       AmpR promoter: bla
  12800..13594   +  CDS            KanR: aminoglycoside phosphotransferase; aphA-3; confers resistance to kanamycin
  13765..14353   +  rep_origin     ori: high-copy-number ColE1/pMB1/pBR322/pUC origin of replication
  14489..14513   +  misc_feature   LB T-DNA repeat: left border repeat from nopaline C58 T-DNA
>Addgene plasmid #160003 | MtPT4-p3 | addgene full sequence | sequence record 323050 | Addgene NGS Result
GAATTCGGATCCAGCGTCGATCTAGTAACATAGATGACACCGCGCGCGATAATTTATCCTAGTTTGCGCG
CTATATTTTGTTTTCTATCGCGTATTAAATGTATAATTGCGGGACTCTAATCATAAAAACCCATCTCATA
AATAACGTCATGCATTACATGTTAATTATTACATGCTTAACGTAATTCAACAGAAATTATATGATAATCA
TCGCAAGACCGGCAACAGGATTCAATCTTAAGAAACTTTATTGCCAAATGTTTGAACGATCTGCTTGACA
AGCTTAAAGGAACAGATGGTGGCGTCCCTCGGTTCTTTCATACTGCTCAACGATTGTATAATCTTCGTTG
TGGCTTGTTATATCCAGTTTGGAGTCAACATAGTAGTACCCTGGTAGCTGCACAGGCTTCTTTGCCATGT
AAATACTTTTGAATTCAACTAGGTAATGACCACCGTCTTTCAGCTTCAGAGCCTTATGAATCTCTCCTTT
CAACACGCCATCACGAGGATACAAACGCTCAGTGCTGGCTTCCCAGCCCATTGTTTTCTTTTGCATAACA
GGTCCATCGGAAGGAAAGTTCACGCCAATGAACTTGACCTTGTAGATGAAACAGCCATCCTGCAAACTGG
AATCCTGGGTTACAGTAACGACGCCACCATCTTCAAAGTTCATGACCCTTTCCCATTTAAATCCTTCAGG
AAATGACAGCTTTTTATAGTCTGGTATGTCGGCAGGGTGCTTGACATATACCTTGCTTCCATACTGAAAT
TGTGGTGACAAAATATCCCAAGCAAATGGCAAAGGTCCCCCCTTGGTTACCTTAAGCTTTACGGTATTGT
GGCCTTCGTATGGCCTCCCCTCTCCTTCGCCTTCTATTTCAAACTCGTGCCCATTGACCGTTCCTTCCAT
GCGAACCTTAAACCTCATGAACTCCTTGATAACATTCTTGGATGACCCCATTAAGATCTGCATCTGTTAA
TCAGAAAAACTCAGATTAATCGACAAATTCGATCGCACAAACTAGAAACTAACACCAGATCTAGATAGAA
ATCACAAATCGAAGAGTAATTATTCGACAAAACTCAAATTATTTGAACAAATCGGATGATATCTATGAAA
CCCTAATCGAGAATTAAGATGATATCTAACGATCAAACCCAGAAAATCGTCTACGATCTAAGATTAACAG
AATCTAAACCAAAGAACATATACGAAATTGGGATCGAACGAAAACAAAATCGAAGATTTTGAGAGAATAA
GGAACACAGAAATTTACCTTGATCACGGTAGAGAGAATTGAGAGAAAGTTTTTAAGATTTTGAGAAATTG
AAATCTGAATTGTGAAGAAGAAGAGCTCTTTGGGTATTGTTTTATAGAAGAAGAAGAAGAAAAGACGAGG
ACGACTAGGTCACGAGAAAGCTAAGGCGGTGAAGCAATAGCTAATAATAAAATGACACGTGTATTGAGCG
TTGTTTACACGCAAAGTTGTTTTTGGCTAATTGCCTTATTTTTAGGTTGAGGAAAAGTATTTGTGCTTTG
AGTTGATAAACACGACTCGTGTGTGCCGGCTGCAACCACTTTGACGCCGTTTATTACTGGACTTCGTCCG
ACAACCACAATTTCCTTAACGGTCGTCATAAGATCCAGCCGTTGAGATTTAACGATCGTTACGATTTATA
TTTTTTTAGCATTATCGTTTTATTTTTTAAATATACGGTGGAGCTGAAAATTGGCAATAATTGAACCGTG
GGTCCCACTGCATTGAAGCGTATTTCGTATTTTCTAGAATTCTTCGTGCTTTATTTCTTTTCCTTTTTGT
TTTTTTTTGCCATTTATCTAATGCAAGTGGGCTTATAAAATCAGTGAATTTCTTGGAAAAGTAACTTCTT
TATCGTATAACATATTGTGAAATTATCCATTTCTTTTAATTTTTTTAGTGTTATTGGATATTTTTGTATG
ATTATTGATTTGCATAGGATAATGACTTTTGTATCAAGTTGGTGAACAAGTCTCGTTAAAAAAGGCAAGT
GGTTTGGTGACTCGATTTATTCTTGTTATTTAATTCATATATCAATGGATCTTATTTGGGGCCTGGTCCA
TATTTAACACTCGTGTTCAGTCCAATGACCAATAATATTTTTTCATTAATAACAATGTAACAAGAATGAT
ACACAAAACATTCTTTGAATAAGTTCGCTATGAAGAAGGGAACTTATCCGGTCCTAGATCATCAGTTCAT
ACAAACCTCCATAGAGTTCAACATCTTAAACAAGAATATCCTGATCTGAAGAATGTGGAGGCTTTAGTCC
CTTGGATACTTGGGAGGCTGTGGAAGAACAGAAACGAGCTGGTGCTTAAAGGGAGGGAATTTGGAACCAA
TGAGGTATTAGTAAGGACACAAGAAGATGCAGATGAGTGGATTAGAAGGAAAGAGGCTCAGAATGTAAGG
AAAGCACCAACCACAACGACGTCCTCCGCAAGAATTCAAGCTTGGAGCTCGATCCACAACAAAGATTAAT
TTTTGTTCAAACAACTAATACTATCTGAAAATACACTTCCAAAAATATGTTAAATTTTTGTTTTTTTTAA
CATGGAGTGAAAAAAAGTTGCTCCCTTATTATTTAATTGGCACACATTTTTGTATGTTTAGTAAATGACA
CGCATTCTATTCGGTGGTAACGTTTGTCCTCACATACACCTCATTTGAATTGCATTTGTATCCTACTACC
TCCCTTTCCAATTATATAAGATATTTTTGAATTTTTTTTGTTCCTTTTTATAAGACCTCCTTGTTATTTC
CAATTAAATTAATTATTTCTTTACATATATGTCCCTATTTATTATACATTTTTTTCTTCAATCAGCAATA
AATAGCATGTTGAAAATATAAACTATCTCTCTTTCTAAAGGATAAAATTGTAAAATCAATAGTGATTACA
AATAACTTTAATACAAATACTCACTTTCTTAATTCCTGTGATTTTGGCAAAAAGGTCTTGTATATAGGGA
CGGAGGTAGTATTATGTTAGCAAGCAGCTAAAAAACAAAACAATAATCCTCTTTTAACAGCTAACTGTAA
CCAAAACAAAAGCACTTAGCATTTTTGAACATTCCCTATAAGAATATCCTAATTAATTGATCAACACTAG
GTGAATATCCATAACATTTAGCTAGCAATCTCAATTTTTCTTGTTCTCATCTCCTAAGCTAACTTAGGAC
TAAACGTCACATTGTTACATTATCAAACACATATCAATGCATAGCCATAATAATATATATAAGAGCATAC
ACATAAACACCTAAACCAAATTAACTCCAAAAACCAACTTGAGAATGAAAATGATGAATGGAGAAGATGC
TAATGATCAAATGATCAAAGAAAGCTTCTTCATAACACATGGAAACCCAATATTAACAGTAGAAGATACA
CATCCATTAAGACCTTTCTTTGAAACTTGGAGAGAGAAAATCTTTTCTAAGAAACCTAAGGCAATTCTTA
TTATTTCTGGTCATTGGGAAACTGTTAAACCTACTGTTAATGCTGTCCATATCAATGATACTATCCATGA
TTTTGATGACTATCCTGCTGCTATGTACCAGTTCAAGTATCCAGCTCCTGGGGCACCAGAATTGGCAAGA
AAAGTAGAGGAAATTCTGAAAAAATCGGGTTTCGAAACGGCGGAAACTGACGAAAAACGTGGGCTTGATC
ATGGTGCATGGGTACCTCTAATGCTAATGTATCCTGAGGCTGATATACCAGTATGTCAGCTCTCAGTTCA
GCCGCATTTAGATGGAACATACCATTACAACTTAGGACGAGCATTAGCTCCCTTGAAAAACGATGGCGTA
TTGATCATTGGTTCAGGAAGTGCAACTCACCCTTTGGATGAAACTCCTCATTATTTTGATGGAGTTGCAC
CTTGGGCAGCTGCCTTTGATTCATGGCTTCGTAAAGCTCTCATAAATGGAAGGTTTGAAGAAGTGAATAT
ATATGAAACGAAAGCACCAAATTGGAAATTAGCACATCCTTTCCCAGAACATTTTTATCCATTGCATGTT
GTTCTTGGCGCTGCTGGTGAAAAATGGAAGGCTGAGCTTATTCATAGCAGTTGGGATCATGGCACCTTGT
GTCACGGCTCCTACAAGTTCACTTCAGCCTAGGCTTGTCAAGCAGATCGTTCAAACATTTGGCAATAAAG
TTTCTTAAGATTGAATCCTGTTGCCGGTCTTGCGATGATTATCATATAATTTCTGTTGAATTACGTTAAG
CATGTAATAATTAACATGTAATGCATGACGTTATTTATGAGATGGGTTTTTATGATTAGAGTCCCGCAAT
TATACATTTAATACGCGATAGAAAACAAAATATAGCGCGCAAACTAGGATAAATTATCGCGCGCGGTGTC
ATCTATGTTACTAGATCGACGCTACTAGAATTCGAGCTCGGAGCTCGATCCACAACAAAGATTAATTTTT
GTTCAAACAACTAATACTATCTGAAAATACACTTCCAAAAATATGTTAAATTTTTGTTTTTTTTAACATG
GAGTGAAAAAAAGTTGCTCCCTTATTATTTAATTGGCACACATTTTTGTATGTTTAGTAAATGACACGCA
TTCTATTCGGTGGTAACGTTTGTCCTCACATACACCTCATTTGAATTGCATTTGTATCCTACTACCTCCC
TTTCCAATTATATAAGATATTTTTGAATTTTTTTTGTTCCTTTTTATAAGACCTCCTTGTTATTTCCAAT
TAAATTAATTATTTCTTTACATATATGTCCCTATTTATTATACATTTTTTTCTTCAATCAGCAATAAATA
GCATGTTGAAAATATAAACTATCTCTCTTTCTAAAGGATAAAATTGTAAAATCAATAGTGATTACAAATA
ACTTTAATACAAATACTCACTTTCTTAATTCCTGTGATTTTGGCAAAAAGGTCTTGTATATAGGGACGGA
GGTAGTATTATGTTAGCAAGCAGCTAAAAAACAAAACAATAATCCTCTTTTAACAGCTAACTGTAACCAA
AACAAAAGCACTTAGCATTTTTGAACATTCCCTATAAGAATATCCTAATTAATTGATCAACACTAGGTGA
ATATCCATAACATTTAGCTAGCAATCTCAATTTTTCTTGTTCTCATCTCCTAAGCTAACTTAGGACTAAA
CGTCACATTGTTACATTATCAAACACATATCAATGCATAGCCATAATAATATATATAAGAGCATACACAT
AAACACCTAAACCAAATTAACTCCAAAAACCAACTTGAGAATGGATCATGCAACATTAGCAATGATACTA
GCCATTTGGTTCATTTCTTTTCATTTCATAAAATTACTTTTTAGCCAACAAACTACCAAACTTCTTCCTC
CTGGTCCAAAACCATTGCCAATAATTGGCAACATCTTAGAAGTTGGTAAAAAACCTCATCGTTCATTTGC
TAATCTTGCTAAAATTCACGGCCCTTTAATATCGTTACGTCTAGGAAGTGTAACAACTATTGTTGTATCA
TCAGCAGATGTAGCTAAAGAAATGTTCTTAAAAAAAGACCACCCTCTTTCTAACCGTACTATTCCTAATT
CTGTCACGGCCGGTGACCACCATAAACTTACCATGTCGTGGTTGCCGGTTTCGCCGAAATGGCGGAATTT
TCGTAAGATTACAGCCGTCCATTTGCTTTCTCCTCAAAGACTTGATGCTTGCCAAACCTTTCGCCATGCG
AAGGTGCAACAGCTTTATGAATATGTGCAAGAATGTGCACAAAAAGGCCAAGCTGTTGATATTGGCAAAG
CTGCATTTACTACCTCCCTTAATTTGTTATCTAAACTATTTTTTTCAGTGGAATTAGCCCACCATAAATC
ACAAACTTCTCAAGAGTTTAAGGAACTAATATGGAACATTATGGAAGATATTGGGAAACCTAACTATGCT
GATTATTTTCCTATTTTAGGCTGTGTTGATCCATCAGGTATTCGACGAAGATTAGCATGTAGTTTTGACA
AGTTGATTGCAGTTTTTCAGAGTATAATATGTGAAAGGCTTGCGCCTGATTCTTCAACTGCAACAACAAC
GACGACTGATGATGTGCTAGACGTTCTTCTTCAGCTCTTCAAACAAAATGAGCTCACTATGGGCGAGATT
AACCATTTGCTCGTCGACATTTTTGATGCTGGAACAGACACTACATCAAGTACTTTTGAGTGGGTCATGG
CAGAGTTAATTAGGAATCCTGAAATGATGGAAAAGGCTCAAGAAGAAATTAAGCAAGTATTAGGCAAAGA
TAAACAAATTCAGGAATCAGACATTATTAACCTACCTTACTTACAAGCCATTATCAAAGAAACTTTGCGA
CTACATCCACCAACTGTATTTCTTTTGCCTCGTAAAGCCGACACTGATGTTGAACTATATGGTTATATTG
TGCCTAAAGATGCACAAATACTTGTTAACTTATGGGCTATTGGAAGAGATCCTAATGCCTGGCAAAATGC
TGATATTTTTTCGCCCGAAAGATTTATAGGGTGTGAAATTGATGTCAAAGGAAGAGATTTTGGACTCTTA
CCTTTTGGAGCTGGAAGAAGGATATGTCCTGGGATGAATTTGGCCATTAGAATGTTAACTTTGATGCTAG
CTACTTTGCTTCAATTCTTCAATTGGAAGCTTGAAGGAGACATAAGTCCAAAAGACTTAGACATGGATGA
GAAATTTGGGATTGCGTTACAAAAGACAAAGCCTTTAAAACTTATTCCAATACCTAGGTATTGAGCTTGC
TCTCAAGATCAAAGGCTTAAAAAGCTGGGGTTTTATGAATGGGATCAAAGTTTCTTTTTTTCTTTTATAT
TTGCTTCTCCATTTGTTTGTTTCATTTCCCTTTTTGTTTTCGTTTCTATGATGCACTTGTGTGTGACAAA
CTCTCTGGGTTTTTACTTACGTCTGCGTTTCAAAAAAAAAAACCGCTTTCGTTTTGCGTTTTAGTCCCAT
TGTTTTGTAGCTCTGAGTGATCGAATTGATGCCTCTTTATTCCTTTTGTTCCCTATAATTTCTTTCAAAA
CTCAGAAGAAAAACCTTGAAACTCTTTGCAATGTTAATATAAGTATTGTATAAGATTTTTATTGATTTGG
TTATTAGTCTTACTTTTGCTACCTCCATCTTCACTTGGAACTGATATTCTGAATAGTTAAAGCGTTACAT
GTGTTCCATTCACAAATGAACTTAAACTAGCACAAAGTCAGATATTTTAAGATCGCACCATTTCGCTTTA
CGAATTCCCATGGGGAGCTCGATCCACAACAAAGATTAATTTTTGTTCAAACAACTAATACTATCTGAAA
ATACACTTCCAAAAATATGTTAAATTTTTGTTTTTTTTAACATGGAGTGAAAAAAAGTTGCTCCCTTATT
ATTTAATTGGCACACATTTTTGTATGTTTAGTAAATGACACGCATTCTATTCGGTGGTAACGTTTGTCCT
CACATACACCTCATTTGAATTGCATTTGTATCCTACTACCTCCCTTTCCAATTATATAAGATATTTTTGA
ATTTTTTTTGTTCCTTTTTATAAGACCTCCTTGTTATTTCCAATTAAATTAATTATTTCTTTACATATAT
GTCCCTATTTATTATACATTTTTTTCTTCAATCAGCAATAAATAGCATGTTGAAAATATAAACTATCTCT
CTTTCTAAAGGATAAAATTGTAAAATCAATAGTGATTACAAATAACTTTAATACAAATACTCACTTTCTT
AATTCCTGTGATTTTGGCAAAAAGGTCTTGTATATAGGGACGGAGGTAGTATTATGTTAGCAAGCAGCTA
AAAAACAAAACAATAATCCTCTTTTAACAGCTAACTGTAACCAAAACAAAAGCACTTAGCATTTTTGAAC
ATTCCCTATAAGAATATCCTAATTAATTGATCAACACTAGGTGAATATCCATAACATTTAGCTAGCAATC
TCAATTTTTCTTGTTCTCATCTCCTAAGCTAACTTAGGACTAAACGTCACATTGTTACATTATCAAACAC
ATATCAATGCATAGCCATAATAATATATATAAGAGCATACACATAAACACCTAAACCAAATTAACTCCAA
AAACCAACTTGAGAATGACCGCCATTAAAATGAACACCAATGGTGAAGGTGAAACACAACATATACTAAT
GATACCTTTCATGGCGCAAGGGCATTTACGTCCTTTCCTTGAGCTTGCTATGTTTCTATATAAACGAAGT
CATTTTATCATTACTCTTCTTACTACCCCGCTCAATGCGGGTTTCCTACGACATCTCCTTCACCACCATA
GCTATTCTAGCTCGGGGATCAGAATTGTCGAGTTACCTTTCAACTCAACCAATCATGGACTTCCACCTGG
CATTGAAAACACTGATAAACTTACACTCCCACTTGTAGTATCACTTTTTCATTCAACCATTTCTCTTGAC
CCTCACCTTAGAGATTATATTTCCCGCCATTTCTCCCCTGCGCGCCCTCCTCTGTGTGTCATACATGATG
TGTTCCTTGGTTGGGTTGATCAAGTTGCTAAAGACGTGGGCTCAACTGGTGTTGTTTTTACTACGGGTGG
CGCGTATGGTACAAGCGCATATGTGTCCATTTGGAATGATCTGCCTCACCAGAATTACTCTGATGATCAA
GAGTTTCCGCTTCCTGGTTTCCCGGAGAATCATAAATTCCGACGTTCTCAACTTCATCGGTTTCTGAGGT
ATGCCGATGGATCAGATGATTGGTCGAAATATTTCCAACCGCAATTGAGGCAATCAATGAAGAGTTTTGG
ATGGCTATGTAATTCAGTTGAGGAAATCGAAACACTTGGGTTTAGTATCCTCAGGAACTACACTAAACTA
CCCATTTGGGGTATTGGACCGTTGATAGCTTCACCTGTACAACATTCATCATCTGATAATAACAGTACTG
GTGCCGAGTTTGTTCAATGGTTGAGCTTGAAAGAACCAGATTCTGTATTATACATCTCATTTGGATCACA
GAACACAATTTCACCAACCCAGATGATGGAACTAGCAGCCGGTTTGGAGTCAAGTGAGAAGCCGTTTTTG
TGGGTGATTCGAGCACCATTTGGGTTCGATATCAATGAGGAAATGAGGCCAGAATGGCTACCAGAGGGAT
TCGAGGAGCGAATGAAGGTGAAAAAACAAGGAAAGTTGGTGTATAAGTTGGGACCACAGTTGGAGATACT
TAACCATGAGTCAATCGGAGGGTTCTTAACTCATTGTGGGTGGAATTCGATCCTTGAGTCACTTCGAGAA
GGTGTGCCTATGTTAGGGTGGCCATTGGCAGCCGAACAAGCTTATAATTTGAAGTATTTGGAGGACGAAA
TGGGGGTTGCAGTCGAGTTAGCGAGGGGATTGGAAGGAGAGATAAGTAAAGAGAAAGTGAAGAGAATTGT
GGAGATGATTTTAGAGAGAAATGAAGGAAGTAAAGGATGGGAAATGAAAAATAGAGCAGTAGAAATGGGG
AAGAAACTTAAAGACGCTGTCAATGAGGAGAAGGAACTGAAGGGTTCTTCTGTTAAGGCAATAGATGATT
TCTTAGATGCGGTCATGCAAGCTAAGTTGGAACCTTCTCTTCAATAAGCTTCTCTAGCTAGAGTCGATCG
ACAAGCTCGAGTTTCTCCATAATAATGTGTGAGTAGTTCCCAGATAAGGGAATTAGGGTTCCTATAGGGT
TTCGCTCATGTGTTGAGCATATAAGAAACCCTTAGTATGTATTTGTATTTGTAAAATACTTCTATCAATA
AAATTTCTAATTCCTAAAACCAAAATCCAGTACTAAAATCCAGATCGCTCAGAGAGGATGCACATGTGAC
CGAGGGACACGAAGTGATCCGTTTAAACTATCAGTGTTTGACAGGATATATTGGCGGGTAAACCTAAGAG
AAAAGAGCGTTTATTAGAATAATCGGATATTTAAAAGGGCGTGAAAAGGTTTATCCGTTCGTCCATTTGT
ATGTGCATGCCAACCACAGGGTTCCCCTCGGGAGTCAGCCGTGCGGCTGCATGAAATCCTGGCCGGTTTG
TCTGATGCCAAGCTGGCGGCCTGGCCGGCCAGCTTGGCCGCTGAAGAAACCGAGCGCCGCCGTCTAAAAA
GGTGATGTGTATTTGAGTAAAACAGCTTGCGTCATGCGGTCGCTGCGTATATGATGCGATGAGTAAATAA
ACAAATACGCAAGGGGAACGCATGAAGGTTATCGCTGTACTTAACCAGAAAGGCGGGTCAGGCAAGACGA
CCATCGCAACCCATCTAGCCCGCGCCCTGCAACTCGCCGGGGCCGATGTTCTGTTAGTCGATTCCGATCC
CCAGGGCAGTGCCCGCGATTGGGCGGCCGTGCGGGAAGATCAACCGCTAACCGTTGTCGGCATCGACCGC
CCGACGATTGACCGCGACGTGAAGGCCATCGGCCGGCGCGACTTCGTAGTGATCGACGGAGCGCCCCAGG
CGGCGGACTTGGCTGTGTCCGCGATCAAGGCAGCCGACTTCGTGCTGATTCCGGTGCAGCCAAGCCCTTA
CGACATATGGGCCACCGCCGACCTGGTGGAGCTGGTTAAGCAGCGCATTGAGGTCACGGATGGAAGGCTA
CAAGCGGCCTTTGTCGTGTCGCGGGCGATCAAAGGCACGCGCATCGGCGGTGAGGTTGCCGAGGCGCTGG
CCGGGTACGAGCTGCCCATTCTTGAGTCCCGTATCACGCAGCGCGTGAGCTACCCAGGCACTGCCGCCGC
CGGCACAACCGTTCTTGAATCAGAACCCGAGGGCGACGCTGCCCGCGAGGTCCAGGCGCTGGCCGCTGAA
ATTAAATCAAAACTCATTTGAGTTAATGAGGTAAAGAGAAAATGAGCAAAAGCACAAACACGCTAAGTGC
CGGCCGTCCGAGCGCACGCAGCAGCAAGGCTGCAACGTTGGCCAGCCTGGCAGACACGCCAGCCATGAAG
CGGGTCAACTTTCAGTTGCCGGCGGAGGATCACACCAAGCTGAAGATGTACGCGGTACGCCAAGGCAAGA
CCATTACCGAGCTGCTATCTGAATACATCGCGCAGCTACCAGAGTAAATGAGCAAATGAATAAATGAGTA
GATGAATTTTAGCGGCTAAAGGAGGCGGCATGGAAAATCAAGAACAACCAGGCACCGACGCCGTGGAATG
CCCCATGTGTGGAGGAACGGGCGGTTGGCCAGGCGTAAGCGGCTGGGTTGTCTGCCGGCCCTGCAATGGC
ACTGGAACCCCCAAGCCCGAGGAATCGGCGTGAGCGGTCGCAAACCATCCGGCCCGGTACAAATCGGCGC
GGCGCTGGGTGATGACCTGGTGGAGAAGTTGAAGGCCGCGCAGGCCGCCCAGCGGCAACGCATCGAGGCA
GAAGCACGCCCCGGTGAATCGTGGCAAGCGGCCGCTGATCGAATCCGCAAAGAATCCCGGCAACCGCCGG
CAGCCGGTGCGTCGTCGATTAGGAAGCCGCCCAAGGGCGACGAGCAACCAGATTTTTTCGTTCCGATGCT
CTATGACGTGGGCACCCGCGATAGTCGCAGCATCATGGACGTGGCCGTTTTCCGTCTGTCGAAGCGTGAC
CGACGAGCTGGCGAGGTGATCCGCTACGAGCTTCCAGACGGGCACGTAGAGGTTTCCGCAGGGCCGGCCG
GCATGGCCAGTGTGTGGGATTACGACCTGGTACTGATGGCGGTTTCCCATCTAACCGAATCCATGAACCG
ATACCGGGAAGGGAAGGGAGACAAGCCCGGCCGCGTGTTCCGTCCACACGTTGCGGACGTACTCAAGTTC
TGCCGGCGAGCCGATGGCGGAAAGCAGAAAGACGACCTGGTAGAAACCTGCATTCGGTTAAACACCACGC
ACGTTGCCATGCAGCGTACGAAGAAGGCCAAGAACGGCCGCCTGGTGACGGTATCCGAGGGTGAAGCCTT
GATTAGCCGCTACAAGATCGTAAAGAGCGAAACCGGGCGGCCGGAGTACATCGAGATCGAGCTAGCTGAT
TGGATGTACCGCGAGATTACAGAAGGCAAGAACCCGGACGTGCTGACGGTTCACCCCGATTACTTTTTGA
TCGATCCCGGCATCGGCCGTTTTCTCTACCGCCTGGCACGCCGCGCCGCAGGCAAGGCAGAAGCCAGATG
GTTGTTCAAGACGATCTACGAACGCAGTGGCAGCGCCGGAGAGTTCAAGAAGTTCTGTTTCACCGTGCGC
AAGCTGATCGGGTCAAATGACCTGCCGGAGTACGATTTGAAGGAGGAGGCGGGGCAGGCTGGCCCGATCC
TAGTCATGCGCTACCGCAACCTGATCGAGGGCGAAGCATCCGCCGGTTCCTAATGTACGGAGCAGATGCT
AGGGCAAATTGCCCTAGCAGGGGAAAAAGGTCGAAAAAGCTTCTTTCCTGTGGATAGCACGTACATTGGG
AACCCAAAGCCGTACATTGGGAACCGGAACCCGTACATTGGGAACCCAAAGCCGTACATTGGGAACCGGT
CACACATGTAAGTGACTGATATAAAAGAGAAAAAAGGCGATTTTTCCGCCTAAAACTCTTTAAAACTTAT
TAAAACTCTTAAAACCCGCCTGGCCTGTGCATAACTGTCTGGCCAGCGCACAGCCGAACAGCTGCAAAAA
GCGCCCACATCAAGGCTCCGAGTGCGCGGAACCCCTATTTGTTTATTTTTCTAAATACATTCAAATATGT
ATCCGCTCATGAGACAATAACCCTGATAAATGCTTCAATAATATTGAAAAAGGAAGAGTATGGCTAAAAT
GAGAATATCACCGGAATTGAAAAAACTGATCGAAAAATACCGCTGCGTAAAAGATACGGAAGGAATGTCT
CCTGCTAAGGTATATAAGCTGGTGGGAGAAAATGAAAACCTATATTTAAAAATGACGGACAGCCGGTATA
AAGGGACCACCTATGATGTGGAACGGGAAAAGGACATGATGCTATGGCTGGAAGGAAAGCTGCCTGTTCC
AAAGGTCCTGCACTTTGAACGGCATGATGGCTGGAGCAATCTGCTCATGAGTGAGGCCGATGGCGTCCTT
TGCTCGGAAGAGTATGAAGATGAACAAAGCCCTGAAAAGATTATCGAGCTGTATGCGGAGTGCATCAGGC
TCTTTCACTCCATCGACATATCGGATTGTCCCTATACGAATAGCTTAGACAGCCGCTTAGCCGAATTGGA
TTACTTACTGAATAACGATCTGGCCGATGTGGATTGCGAAAACTGGGAAGAGGACACTCCATTTAAAGAT
CCGCGCGAGCTGTATGATTTTTTAAAGACGGAAAAGCCCGAAGAGGAACTTGTCTTTTCCCACGGCGACC
TGGGAGACAGCAACATCTTTGTGAAAGATGGCAAAGTAAGTGGCTTTATTGATCTTGGGAGAAGCGGCAG
GGCGGACAAGTGGTATGACATTGCCTTCTGCGTCCGGTCGCTCAGGGAGGATATCGGGGAAGAACAGTAT
GTCGAGCTATTTTTTGACTTACTGGGGATCAAGCCTGATTGGGAGAAAATAAAATATTATATTTTACTGG
ATGAATTGTTTTAGCTGTCAGACCAAGTTTACTCATATATACTTTAGATTGATTTAAAACTTCATTTTTA
ATTTAAAAGGATCTAGGTGAAGATCCTTTTTGATAATCTCATGACCAAAATCCCTTAACGTGAGTTTTCG
TTCCACTGAGCGTCAGACCCCGTAGAAAAGATCAAAGGATCTTCTTGAGATCCTTTTTTTCTGCGCGTAA
TCTGCTGCTTGCAAACAAAAAAACCACCGCTACCAGCGGTGGTTTGTTTGCCGGATCAAGAGCTACCAAC
TCTTTTTCCGAAGGTAACTGGCTTCAGCAGAGCGCAGATACCAAATACTGTTCTTCTAGTGTAGCCGTAG
TTAGGCCACCACTTCAAGAACTCTGTAGCACCGCCTACATACCTCGCTCTGCTAATCCTGTTACCAGTGG
CTGCTGCCAGTGGCGATAAGTCGTGTCTTACCGGGTTGGACTCAAGACGATAGTTACCGGATAAGGCGCA
GCGGTCGGGCTGAACGGGGGGTTCGTGCACACAGCCCAGCTTGGAGCGAACGACCTACACCGAACTGAGA
TACCTACAGCGTGAGCTATGAGAAAGCGCCACGCTTCCCGAAGGGAGAAAGGCGGACAGGTATCCGGTAA
GCGGCAGGGTCGGAACAGGAGAGCGCACGAGGGAGCTTCCAGGGGGAAACGCCTGGTATCTTTATAGTCC
TGTCGGGTTTCGCCACCTCTGACTTGAGCGTCGATTTTTGTGATGCTCGTCAGGGGGGCGGAGCCTATGG
AAAAACGCCAGCAACGCGGCCTTTTTACGGTTCCTGCTCGGATCTGTTGGACCGGACAGTAGTCATGGTT
GATGGGCTGCCTGTATCGAGTGGTGATTTTGTGCCGAGCTGCCGGTCGGGGAGCTGTTGGCTGGCTGGTG
GCAGGATATATTGTGGTGTAAACAAATTGACGCTTAGACAACTTAATAACACATTGCGGACGTTTTTAAT
GTACTGGGGTTGAACACTCTGTGCC
